Addgene plasmid #139656: pAAV ORANGE Dlg4-HaloTag KI
Purpose: Endogenous tagging of PSD95: C-terminal (amino acid position: R721)
Depositing lab: Harold MacGillavry. Depositing organization: Utrecht University. Publication: ORANGE: A CRISPR/Cas9-based genome editing toolbox for epitope tagging of endogenous proteins in neurons. Willems J, de Jong APH, Scheefhals N, Mertens E, Catsburg LAE, Poorthuis RB, de Winter F, Verhaagen J, Meye FJ, MacGillavry HD. PLoS Biol. 2020 Apr 10;18(4):e3000665. doi: 10.1371/journal.pbio.3000665. PubMed 32275651.
Backbone
  Vector backbone: pAAV
  Backbone size w/o insert (bp): 7338
  Vector type: Mammalian Expression, AAV
Growth in bacteria
  Bacterial resistance: Ampicillin, 100 μg/mL
  Growth temperature: 37°C
  Growth strain: NEB Stable
  Copy number: High Copy
Gene/Insert
  Gene/Insert name: gRNA and HaloTag donor
  gRNA/shRNA sequence: AATCAGAGTCTCTCTCGGGC
  Species: M. musculus (mouse), R. norvegicus (rat)
  Promoter: U6
  Cloning method: Restriction Enzyme; 5′ cloning site Unknown (unknown if destroyed)
Terms and licenses: Academic/Nonprofit Terms; Industry Terms: Not Available to Industry
Depositor comments: Please note Addgene NGS found some discrepancies in the ITR regions of these plasmids. These regions are repetitive and can be difficult to sequence using NGS. Depositor confirms plasmids are functional
How to cite: pAAV ORANGE Dlg4-HaloTag KI was a gift from Harold MacGillavry (Addgene plasmid # 139656 ; http://n2t.net/addgene:139656 ; RRID:Addgene_139656)
