[The description below was written by a language model from this plasmid's Addgene catalogue record and pLannotate feature annotations shown in this document.]
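Description:
pAAV ORANGE Dlg4-HaloTag KI is an AAV transfer plasmid from the ORANGE CRISPR/Cas9 knock-in toolbox, designed to tag endogenous PSD95 (encoded by Dlg4) with HaloTag near its C-terminus, at amino acid position R721, in mouse or rat neurons. It is propagated in E. coli through a high-copy ColE1/pUC-type origin with ampicillin selection (AmpR under its own bla promoter). The backbone also carries an f1 origin and short remnants of lacZα, lacI, rop and bom. The cassette is flanked by AAV2 inverted terminal repeats, which allow it to be packaged into recombinant AAV. Both ITRs are annotated only as fragments, and the depositor notes that sequencing showed discrepancies in these repetitive regions, while confirming that the plasmid is functional.

Between the ITRs, a human U6 RNA polymerase III promoter drives a guide RNA built on the S. pyogenes Cas9 scaffold and targeting Dlg4. A second, partial scaffold fragment is annotated just downstream. This is followed by the promoterless HaloTag coding sequence, which serves as the donor to be inserted at the genomic cut site so that the tag is expressed from the native locus. The record does not detail the sequences flanking the donor. A separate EF-1α promoter drives mCherry fused to a fragment annotated as human SYNE3 (a nesprin family member) and terminated by the hGH polyadenylation signal. This presumably acts as a fluorescent marker of transduced cells, although the record does not state its role. No Cas9 coding sequence is annotated, so the nuclease must be supplied from another source. The covalent binding of HaloTag to chloroalkane ligands allows endogenous PSD95 to be labelled with dyes for imaging.
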