Features (pLannotate 1.2.2; 19 found; start..end, strand, type, name):
     38..145     +  repeat_region  AAV2 ITR (fragment): inverted terminal repeat of adeno-associated virus serotype 2 inverted
    193..433     +  promoter       U6 promoter: RNA polymerase III promoter for human U6 snRNA
    463..538     +  misc_RNA       gRNA scaffold: guide RNA scaffold for the Streptococcus pyogenes CRISPR/Cas9 system
    545..588     +  misc_RNA       gRNA scaffold (fragment): guide RNA scaffold for the Streptococcus pyogenes CRISPR/Cas9 system
    666..1556    +  CDS            HaloTag®: modified bacterial dehalogenase that forms covalent bonds with chloroalkane derivatives
   1630..2808    +  promoter       EF-1α promoter: strong constitutive promoter for human elongation factor EF-1α
   2821..3525    +  CDS            mCherry: mCherry is a basic (constitutively fluorescent) red fluorescent protein published in 2004, derived from Discosoma sp.. It is reported to be a very rapidly-maturing monomer with low acid sensitivity.
   3517..3789    +  CDS            SYNE3 (fragment): SYNE3_HUMAN - Also known as C14orf139 From Homo sapiens (Human).
   3791..3820    +  misc_feature   MCS (fragment): pBluescript multiple cloning site
   3842..4318    +  polyA_signal   hGH poly(A) signal: human growth hormone polyadenylation signal
   4362..4400    +  repeat_region  AAV2 ITR (fragment): inverted terminal repeat of adeno-associated virus serotype 2 inverted
   4404..4457    -  CDS            lacI (fragment): lac repressor; lacI; The lac repressor binds to the lac operator to inhibit transcription in E. coli. This inhibition can be relieved by adding lactose or isopropyl-β-D-thiogalactopyranoside (IPTG).
   4640..5228    -  rep_origin     ori: high-copy-number ColE1/pMB1/pBR322/pUC origin of replication
   5399..6259    -  CDS            AmpR: β-lactamase; bla; confers resistance to ampicillin, carbenicillin, and related antibiotics
   6260..6364    -  promoter       AmpR promoter: bla
   6459..6494    +  CDS            rop (fragment): Rop protein, which maintains plasmids at low copy number; rop
   6596..6695    +  misc_feature   bom (fragment): basis of mobility region from pBR322
   6723..7151    -  rep_origin     f1 ori (sequence partly withheld): f1 bacteriophage origin of replication; arrow indicates direction of (+) strand synthesis
   7155..14      -  CDS            lacZα (fragment) (across the origin): LacZα fragment of β-galactosidase; lacZ fragment
>Addgene plasmid #139656 | pAAV ORANGE Dlg4-HaloTag KI | addgene full sequence | sequence record 296061 | Addgene NGS Result
CGCTATTACGCCAGGCTGCAGGGGGGGGGGGGGGGNNGGCCACTCCCTCTCTGCGCGCTCGCTCGCTCAC
TGAGGCCGGGCGACCAAAGGTCGCCCGACGCCCGGGCTTTGCCCGGGCGGCCTCAGTGAGCGAGCGAGCG
CGCAGAGAGGGAGTGGCCAACTCCATCACTAGGGGTTCCTCAGATCCCATGTGAGGGCCTATTTCCCATG
ATTCCTTCATATTTGCATATACGATACAAGGCTGTTAGAGAGATAATTGGAATTAATTTGACTGTAAACA
CAAAGATATTAGTACAAAATACGTGACGTAGAAAGTAATAATTTCTTGGGTAGTTTGCAGTTTTAAAATT
ATGTTTTAAAATGGACTATCATATGCTTACCGTAACTTGAAAGTATTTCGATTTCTTGGCTTTATATATC
TTGTGGAAAGGACGAAACACCGAATCAGAGTCTCTCTCGGGCGTTTTAGAGCTAGAAATAGCAAGTTAAA
ATAAGGCTAGTCCGTTATCAACTTGAAAAAGTGGCACCGAGTCGGTGCTTTTTTGTTTTAGAGCTAGAAA
TAGCAAGTTAAAATAAGGCTAGTCCGTTTTTAGCGCGTGCGCCAATTCTGCAGACAAATGGCTCTAGAAG
CTTAATCAGAGTCTCTCTCGGGCGGGGCTAGCGGAATGGCAGAAATCGGTACTGGCTTTCCATTCGACCC
CCATTATGTGGAAGTCCTGGGCGAGCGCATGCACTACGTCGATGTTGGTCCGCGCGATGGCACCCCTGTG
CTGTTCCTGCACGGTAACCCGACCTCCTCCTACGTGTGGCGCAACATCATCCCGCATGTTGCACCGACCC
ATCGCTGCATTGCTCCAGACCTGATCGGTATGGGCAAATCCGACAAACCAGACCTGGGTTATTTCTTCGA
CGACCACGTCCGCTTCATGGATGCCTTCATCGAAGCCCTGGGTCTGGAAGAGGTCGTCCTGGTCATTCAC
GACTGGGGCTCCGCTCTGGGTTTCCACTGGGCCAAGCGCAATCCAGAGCGCGTCAAAGGTATTGCATTTA
TGGAGTTCATCCACCCTATCCCGACCTGGGACGAATGGCCAGAATTTGCCCGCGAGACCTTCCAGGCCTT
CCGCACCACCGACGTCGGCCGCAAGCTGATCATCGATCAGAACGTTTTTATCGAGGGTACGCTGCCGATG
GGTGTCGTCCGCCCGCTGACTGAAGTCGAGATGGACCATTACCGCGAGCCGTTCCTGAATCCTGTTGACC
GCGAGCCACTGTGGCGCTTCCCAAACGAGCTGCCAATCGCCGGTGAGCCAGCGAACATCGTCGCGCTGGT
CGAAGAATACATGGACTGGCTGCACCAGTCCCCTGTCCCGAAGCTGCTGTTCTGGGGCACCCCAGGCGTT
CTGATCCCACCGGCCGAAGCCGCTCGCCTGGCCAAAAGCCTGCCTAACTGCAAGGCTGTGGACATCGGCC
CGGGTCTGAATCTGCTGCAAGAAGACAACCCGGACCTGATCGGCAGCGAGATCGCGCGCTGGCTGTCCAC
GCTCGAGATTTCCGGCAGCGCTAAATCAGAGTCTCTCTCGGGCGGGACGCGCCGCTAGCGGTACCGGATC
CTACGTATCTAGAGTCGACGGCTCCGGTGCCCGTCAGTGGGCAGAGCGCACATCGCCCACAGTCCCCGAG
AAGTTGGGGGGAGGGGTCGGCAATTGAACCGGTGCCTAGAGAAGGTGGCGCGGGGTAAACTGGGAAAGTG
ATGTCGTGTACTGGCTCCGCCTTTTTCCCGAGGGTGGGGGAGAACCGTATATAAGTGCAGTAGTCGCCGT
GAACGTTCTTTTTCGCAACGGGTTTGCCGCCAGAACACAGGTAAGTGCCGTGTGTGGTTCCCGCGGGCCT
GGCCTCTTTACGGGTTATGGCCCTTGCGTGCCTTGAATTACTTCCACCTGGCTGCAGTACGTGATTCTTG
ATCCCGAGCTTCGGGTTGGAAGTGGGTGGGAGAGTTCGAGGCCTTGCGCTTAAGGAGCCCCTTCGCCTCG
TGCTTGAGTTGAGGCCTGGCCTGGGCGCTGGGGCCGCCGCGTGCGAATCTGGTGGCACCTTCGCGCCTGT
CTCGCTGCTTTCGATAAGTCTCTAGCCATTTAAAATTTTTGATGACCTGCTGCGACGCTTTTTTTCTGGC
AAGATAGTCTTGTAAATGCGGGCCAAGATCTGCACACTGGTATTTCGGTTTTTGGGGCCGCGGGCGGCGA
CGGGGCCCGTGCGTCCCAGCGCACATGTTCGGCGAGGCGGGGCCTGCGAGCGCGGCCACCGAGAATCGGA
CGGGGGTAGTCTCAAGCTGGCCGGCCTGCTCTGGTGCCTGGCCTCGCGCCGCCGTGTATCGCCCCGCCCT
GGGCGGCAAGGCTGGCCCGGTCGGCACCAGTTGCGTGAGCGGAAAGATGGCCGCTTCCCGGCCCTGCTGC
AGGGAGCTCAAAATGGAGGACGCGGCGCTCGGGAGAGCGGGCGGGTGAGTCACCCACACAAAGGAAAAGG
GCCTTTCCGTCCTCAGCCGTCGCTTCATGTGACTCCACGGAGTACCGGGCGCCGTCCAGGCACCTCGATT
AGTTCTCGAGCTTTTGGAGTACGTCGTCTTTAGGTTGGGGGGAGGGGTTTTATGCGATGGAGTTTCCCCA
CACTGAGTGGGTGGAGACTGAAGTTAGGCCAGCTTGGCACTTGATGTAATTCTCCTTGGAATTTGCCCTT
TTTGAGTTTGGATCTTGGTTCATTCTCAAGCCTCAGACAGTGGTTCAAAGTTTTTTTCTTCCATTTCAGG
TGTCGTGAGCCACCATGCAAGTGAGCAAGGGCGAGGAGGATAACATGGCCATCATCAAGGAGTTCATGCG
CTTCAAGGTGCACATGGAGGGCTCCGTGAACGGCCACGAGTTCGAGATCGAGGGCGAGGGCGAGGGCCGC
CCCTACGAGGGCACCCAGACCGCCAAGCTGAAGGTGACCAAGGGTGGCCCCCTGCCCTTCGCCTGGGACA
TCCTGTCCCCTCAGTTCATGTACGGCTCCAAGGCCTACGTGAAGCACCCCGCCGACATCCCCGACTACTT
GAAGCTGTCCTTCCCCGAGGGCTTCAAGTGGGAGCGCGTGATGAACTTCGAGGACGGCGGCGTGGTGACC
GTGACCCAGGACTCCTCCCTGCAGGACGGCGAGTTCATCTACAAGGTGAAGCTGCGCGGCACCAACTTCC
CCTCCGACGGCCCCGTAATGCAGAAGAAGACTATGGGCTGGGAGGCCTCCTCCGAGCGGATGTACCCCGA
GGACGGCGCCCTGAAGGGCGAGATCAAGCAGAGGCTGAAGCTGAAGGACGGCGGCCACTACGACGCTGAG
GTCAAGACCACCTACAAGGCCAAGAAGCCCGTGCAGCTGCCCGGCGCCTACAACGTCAACATCAAGTTGG
ACATCACCTCCCACAACGAGGACTACACCATCGTGGAACAGTACGAACGCGCCGAGGGCCGCCACTCCAC
CGGCGGCATGGACGAGCTGTACAAGTCCGGACTCAGATCTCGAGAGGAGGAGGAGGAGACAGACAGCAGG
ATGCCCCACCTCGACAGCCCCGGCAGCTCCCAGCCGAGACGCTCCTTCCTCTCAAGGGTGATCAGGGCAG
CGCTACCGTTGCAGCTGCTTCTGCTGCTGCTGCTGCTCCTGGCCTGCCTGCTACCTGCCTCTGAAGATGA
CTACAGCTGCACCCAGGCCAACAACTTTGCCCGATCCTTCTACCCCATGCTGCGGTACACCAACGGGCCA
CCTCCCACCTAGGAATTCGATATCAAGCTTATCGATACCGAGCGCTGCTCGAGAGATCTACGGGTGGCAT
CCCTGTGACCCCTCCCCAGTGCCTCTCCTGGCCCTGGAAGTTGCCACTCCAGTGCCCACCAGCCTTGTCC
TAATAAAATTAAGTTGCATCATTTTGTCTGACTAGGTGTCCTTCTATAATATTATGGGGTGGAGGGGGGT
GGTATGGAGCAAGGGGCAAGTTGGGAAGACAACCTGTAGGGCCTGCGGGGTCTATTGGGAACCAAGCTGG
AGTGCAGTGGCACAATCTTGGCTCACTGCAATCTCCGCCTCCTGGGTTCAAGCGATTCTCCTGCCTCAGC
CTCCCGAGTTGTTGGGATTCCAGGCATGCATGACCAGGCTCAGCTAATTTTTGTTTTTTTGGTAGAGACG
GGGTTTCACCATATTGGCCAGGCTGGTCTCCAACTCCTAATCTCAGGTGATCTACCCACCTTGGCCTCCC
AAATTGCTGGGATTACAGGCGTGAACCACTGCTCCCTTCCCTGTCCTTCTGATTTTGTAGGTAACCACGT
GCGGACCGAGCGGCCGATCTGAGGAACCCCTAGTGATGGAGTTGGCCACTCCCTCTCTGCAGCCTGCATT
AATGAATCGGCCAACGCGCGGGGAGAGGCGGTTTGCGTATTGGGCGCTCTTCCGCTTCCTCGCTCACTGA
CTCGCTGCGCTCGGTCGTTCGGCTGCGGCGAGCGGTATCAGCTCACTCAAAGGCGGTAATACGGTTATCC
ACAGAATCAGGGGATAACGCAGGAAAGAACATGTGAGCAAAAGGCCAGCAAAAGGCCAGGAACCGTAAAA
AGGCCGCGTTGCTGGCGTTTTTCCATAGGCTCCGCCCCCCTGACGAGCATCACAAAAATCGACGCTCAAG
TCAGAGGTGGCGAAACCCGACAGGACTATAAAGATACCAGGCGTTTCCCCCTGGAAGCTCCCTCGTGCGC
TCTCCTGTTCCGACCCTGCCGCTTACCGGATACCTGTCCGCCTTTCTCCCTTCGGGAAGCGTGGCGCTTT
CTCATAGCTCACGCTGTAGGTATCTCAGTTCGGTGTAGGTCGTTCGCTCCAAGCTGGGCTGTGTGCACGA
ACCCCCCGTTCAGCCCGACCGCTGCGCCTTATCCGGTAACTATCGTCTTGAGTCCAACCCGGTAAGACAC
GACTTATCGCCACTGGCAGCAGCCACTGGTAACAGGATTAGCAGAGCGAGGTATGTAGGCGGTGCTACAG
AGTTCTTGAAGTGGTGGCCTAACTACGGCTACACTAGAAGAACAGTATTTGGTATCTGCGCTCTGCTGAA
GCCAGTTACCTTCGGAAAAAGAGTTGGTAGCTCTTGATCCGGCAAACAAACCACCGCTGGTAGCGGTGGT
TTTTTTGTTTGCAAGCAGCAGATTACGCGCAGAAAAAAAGGATCTCAAGAAGATCCTTTGATCTTTTCTA
CGGGGTCTGACGCTCAGTGGAACGAAAACTCACGTTAAGGGATTTTGGTCATGAGATTATCAAAAAGGAT
CTTCACCTAGATCCTTTTAAATTAAAAATGAAGTTTTAAATCAATCTAAAGTATATATGAGTAAACTTGG
TCTGACAGTTACCAATGCTTAATCAGTGAGGCACCTATCTCAGCGATCTGTCTATTTCGTTCATCCATAG
TTGCCTGACTCCCCGTCGTGTAGATAACTACGATACGGGAGGGCTTACCATCTGGCCCCAGTGCTGCAAT
GATACCGCGAGACCCACGCTCACCGGCTCCAGATTTATCAGCAATAAACCAGCCAGCCGGAAGGGCCGAG
CGCAGAAGTGGTCCTGCAACTTTATCCGCCTCCATCCAGTCTATTAATTGTTGCCGGGAAGCTAGAGTAA
GTAGTTCGCCAGTTAATAGTTTGCGCAACGTTGTTGCCATTGCTACAGGCATCGTGGTGTCACGCTCGTC
GTTTGGTATGGCTTCATTCAGCTCCGGTTCCCAACGATCAAGGCGAGTTACATGATCCCCCATGTTGTGC
AAAAAAGCGGTTAGCTCCTTCGGTCCTCCGATCGTTGTCAGAAGTAAGTTGGCCGCAGTGTTATCACTCA
TGGTTATGGCAGCACTGCATAATTCTCTTACTGTCATGCCATCCGTAAGATGCTTTTCTGTGACTGGTGA
GTACTCAACCAAGTCATTCTGAGAATAGTGTATGCGGCGACCGAGTTGCTCTTGCCCGGCGTCAATACGG
GATAATACCGCGCCACATAGCAGAACTTTAAAAGTGCTCATCATTGGAAAACGTTCTTCGGGGCGAAAAC
TCTCAAGGATCTTACCGCTGTTGAGATCCAGTTCGATGTAACCCACTCGTGCACCCAACTGATCTTCAGC
ATCTTTTACTTTCACCAGCGTTTCTGGGTGAGCAAAAACAGGAAGGCAAAATGCCGCAAAAAAGGGAATA
AGGGCGACACGGAAATGTTGAATACTCATACTCTTCCTTTTTCAATATTATTGAAGCATTTATCAGGGTT
ATTGTCTCATGAGCGGATACATATTTGAATGTATTTAGAAAAATAAACAAATAGGGGTTCCGCGCACATT
TCCCCGAAAAGTGCCACCTGACGTCTAAGAAACCATTATTATCATGACATTAACCTATAAAAATAGGCGT
ATCACGAGGCCCTTTCGTCTCGCGCGTTTCGGTGATGACGGTGAAAACCTCTGACACATGCAGCTCCCGG
AGACGGTCACAGCTTGTCTGTAAGCGGATGCCGGGAGCAGACAAGCCCGTCAGGGCGCGTCAGCGGGTGT
TGGCGGGTGTCGGGGCTGGCTTAACTATGCGGCATCAGAGCAGATTGTACTGAGAGTGCACCATATGCGG
TGTGAAATACCGCACAGATGCGTAAGGAGAAAATACCGCATCAGGAAATTGTAAGCGTTAATATTTTGTT
AAAATTCGCGTTAAATTTTTGTTAAATCAGCTCATTTTTTAACCAATAGGCCGAAATCGGCAAAATCCCT
TATAAATCAAAAGAATAGACCGAGATAGGGT
[37 nt withheld, positions 6822-6858]
AAAGAACGTGGACTCCAACGTCAAAGG
[49 nt withheld, positions 6886-6934]
T
[91 nt withheld, positions 6936-7026]
G
[124 nt withheld, positions 7028-7151]
CCATTCGCCATTCAGGCTGCGCAACTGTTGGGAAGGGCGATCGGTGCGGGCCTCTT
